>Addgene plasmid #129649 | p230-pOsAct1::hpt-pZmUbi::BdPetC | addgene full sequence | sequence record 261578 | Addgene NGS Result
CTGCAACGTTGGCCAGCCTGGCAGACACGCCAGCCATGAAGCGGGTCAACTTTCAGTTGCCGGCGGAGGA
TCACACCAAGCTGAAGATGTACGCGGTACGCCAAGGCAAGACCATTACCGAGCTGCTATCTGAATACATC
GCGCAGCTACCAGAGTAAATGAGCAAATGAATAAATGAGTAGATGAATTTTAGCGGCTAAAGGAGGCGGC
ATGGAAAATCAAGAACAACCAGGCACCGACGCCGTGGAATGCCCCATGTGTGGAGGAACGGGCGGTTGGC
CAGGCGTAAGCGGCTGGGTTGTCTGCCGGCCCTGCAATGGCACTGGAACCCCCAAGCCCGAGGAATCGGC
GTGAGCGGTCGCAAACCATCCGGCCCGGTACAAATCGGCGCGGCGCTGGGTGATGACCTGGTGGAGAAGT
TGAAGGCCGCGCAGGCCGCCCAGCGGCAACGCATCGAGGCAGAAGCACGCCCCGGTGAATCGTGGCAAGC
GGCCGCTGATCGAATCCGCAAAGAATCCCGGCAACCGCCGGCAGCCGGTGCGTCGTCGATTAGGAAGCCG
CCCAAGGGCGACGAGCAACCAGATTTTTTCGTTCCGATGCTCTATGACGTGGGCACCCGCGATAGTCGCA
GCATCATGGACGTGGCCGTTTTCCGTCTGTCGAAGCGTGACCGACGAGCTGGCGAGGTGATCCGCTACGA
GCTTCCAGACGGGCACGTAGAGGTTTCCGCAGGGCCGGCCGGCATGGCCAGTGTGTGGGATTACGACCTG
GTACTGATGGCGGTTTCCCATCTAACCGAATCCATGAACCGATACCGGGAAGGGAAGGGAGACAAGCCCG
GCCGCGTGTTCCGTCCACACGTTGCGGACGTACTCAAGTTCTGCCGGCGAGCCGATGGCGGAAAGCAGAA
AGACGACCTGGTAGAAACCTGCATTCGGTTAAACACCACGCACGTTGCCATGCAGCGTACGAAGAAGGCC
AAGAACGGCCGCCTGGTGACGGTATCCGAGGGTGAAGCCTTGATTAGCCGCTACAAGATCGTAAAGAGCG
AAACCGGGCGGCCGGAGTACATCGAGATCGAGCTAGCTGATTGGATGTACCGCGAGATCACAGAAGGCAA
GAACCCGGACGTGCTGACGGTTCACCCCGATTACTTTTTGATCGATCCCGGCATCGGCCGTTTTCTCTAC
CGCCTGGCACGCCGCGCCGCAGGCAAGGCAGAAGCCAGATGGTTGTTCAAGACGATCTACGAACGCAGTG
GCAGCGCCGGAGAGTTCAAGAAGTTCTGTTTCACCGTGCGCAAGCTGATCGGGTCAAATGACCTGCCGGA
GTACGATTTGAAGGAGGAGGCGGGGCAGGCTGGCCCGATCCTAGTCATGCGCTACCGCAACCTGATCGAG
GGCGAAGCATCCGCCGGTTCCTAATGTACGGAGCAGATGCTAGGGCAAATTGCCCTAGCAGGGGAAAAAG
GTCGAAAAAGCTTCTTTCCTGTGGATAGCACGTACATTGGGAACCCAAAGCCGTACATTGGGAACCGGAA
CCCGTACATTGGGAACCCAAAGCCGTACATTGGGAACCGGTCACACATGTAAGTGACTGATATAAAAGAG
AAAAAAGGCGATTTTTCCGCCTAAAACTCTTTAAAACTTATTAAAACTCTTAAAACCCGCCTGGCCTGTG
CATAACTGTCTGGCCAGCGCACAGCCGAACAGCTGCAAAAAGCGCCCACATCAAGGCTCCGAGTGCGCGG
AACCCCTATTTGTTTATTTTTCTAAATACATTCAAATATGTATCCGCTCATGAGACAATAACCCTGATAA
ATGCTTCAATAATATTGAAAAAGGAAGAGTATGGCTAAAATGAGAATATCACCGGAATTGAAAAAACTGA
TCGAAAAATACCGCTGCGTAAAAGATACGGAAGGAATGTCTCCTGCTAAGGTATATAAGCTGGTGGGAGA
AAATGAAAACCTATATTTAAAAATGACGGACAGCCGGTATAAAGGGACCACCTATGATGTGGAACGGGAA
AAGGACATGATGCTATGGCTGGAAGGAAAGCTGCCTGTTCCAAAGGTCCTGCACTTTGAACGGCATGATG
GCTGGAGCAATCTGCTCATGAGTGAGGCCGATGGCGTCCTTTGCTCGGAAGAGTATGAAGATGAACAAAG
CCCTGAAAAGATTATCGAGCTGTATGCGGAGTGCATCAGGCTCTTTCACTCCATCGACATATCGGATTGT
CCCTATACGAATAGCTTAGACAGCCGCTTAGCCGAATTGGATTACTTACTGAATAACGATCTGGCCGATG
TGGATTGCGAAAACTGGGAAGAGGACACTCCATTTAAAGATCCGCGCGAGCTGTATGATTTTTTAAAGAC
GGAAAAGCCCGAAGAGGAACTTGTCTTTTCCCACGGCGACCTGGGAGACAGCAACATCTTTGTGAAAGAT
GGCAAAGTAAGTGGCTTTATTGATCTTGGGAGAAGCGGCAGGGCGGACAAGTGGTATGACATTGCCTTCT
GCGTCCGGTCGCTCAGGGAGGATATCGGGGAAGAACAGTATGTCGAGCTATTTTTTGACTTACTGGGGAT
CAAGCCTGATTGGGAGAAAATAAAATATTATATTTTACTGGATGAATTGTTTTAGCTGTCAGACCAAGTT
TACTCATATATACTTTAGATTGATTTAAAACTTCATTTTTAATTTAAAAGGATCTAGGTGAAGATCCTTT
TTGATAATCTCATGACCAAAATCCCTTAACGTGAGTTTTCGTTCCACTGAGCGTCAGACCCCGTAGAAAA
GATCAAAGGATCTTCTTGAGATCCTTTTTTTCTGCGCGTAATCTGCTGCTTGCAAACAAAAAAACCACCG
CTACCAGCGGTGGTTTGTTTGCCGGATCAAGAGCTACCAACTCTTTTTCCGAAGGTAACTGGCTTCAGCA
GAGCGCAGATACCAAATACTGTTCTTCTAGTGTAGCCGTAGTTAGGCCACCACTTCAAGAACTCTGTAGC
ACCGCCTACATACCTCGCTCTGCTAATCCTGTTACCAGTGGCTGCTGCCAGTGGCGATAAGTCGTGTCTT
ACCGGGTTGGACTCAAGACGATAGTTACCGGATAAGGCGCAGCGGTCGGGCTGAACGGGGGGTTCGTGCA
CACAGCCCAGCTTGGAGCGAACGACCTACACCGAACTGAGATACCTACAGCGTGAGCTATGAGAAAGCGC
CACGCTTCCCGAAGGGAGAAAGGCGGACAGGTATCCGGTAAGCGGCAGGGTCGGAACAGGAGAGCGCACG
AGGGAGCTTCCAGGGGGAAACGCCTGGTATCTTTATAGTCCTGTCGGGTTTCGCCACCTCTGACTTGAGC
GTCGATTTTTGTGATGCTCGTCAGGGGGGCGGAGCCTATGGAAAAACGCCAGCAACGCGGCCTTTTTACG
GTTCCTGCTCGGATCTGTTGGACCGGACAGTAGTCATGGTTGATGGGCTGCCTGTATCGAGTGGTGATTT
TGTGCCGAGCTGCCGGTCGGGGAGCTGTTGGCTGGCTGGTGGCAGGATATATTGTGGTGTAAACAAATTG
ACGCTTAGACAACTTAATAACACATTGCGGACGTTTTTAATGTACTGGGGTTGAACACTCTGTGCCGAAT
TCGGATCCAGCGTCGATCTAGTAACATAGATGACACCGCGCGCGATAATTTATCCTAGTTTGCGCGCTAT
ATTTTGTTTTCTATCGCGTATTAAATGTATAATTGCGGGACTCTAATCATAAAAACCCATCTCATAAATA
ACGTCATGCATTACATGTTAATTATTACATGCTTAACGTAATTCAACAGAAATTATATGATAATCATCGC
AAGACCGGCAACAGGATTCAATCTTAAGAAACTTTATTGCCAAATGTTTGAACGATCTGCTTGACAAGCC
TATTCCTTTGCCCTCGGACGAGTGCTGGGGCGTCGGTTTCCACTATCGGCGAGTACTTCTACACAGCCAT
CGGTCCAGACGGCCGCGCTTCTGCGGGCGATTTGTGTACGCCCGACAGTCCCGGCTCCGGATCGGACGAT
TGCGTCGCATCGACCCTGCGCCCAAGCTGCATCATCGAAATTGCCGTCAACCAAGCTCTGATAGAGTTGG
TCAAGACCAATGCGGAGCATATACGCCCGGAGCCGCGGCGATCCTGCAAGCTCCGGATGCCTCCGCTCGA
AGTAGCGCGTCTGCTGCTCCATACAAGCCAACCACGGCCTCCAGAAGAAGATGTTGGCGACCTCGTATTG
GGAATCCCCGAACATCGCCTCGCTCCAGTCAATGACCGCTGTTATGCGGCCATTGTCCGTCAGGACATTG
TTGGAGCCGAAATCCGCGTGCACGAGATGCCGGACTTCGGGGCAGTCCTCGGCCCAAAGCATCAGCTCAT
CGAGAGCCTGCGCGACGGACGCACTGACGGTGTCGTCCATCACAGTTTGCCAGTGATACACATGGGGATC
AGCAATCGCGCATATGAAATCACGCCATGTAGTGTATTGACCGATTCCTTGCGGTCCGAATGGGCCGAAC
CCGCTCGTCTGGCTAAGATCGGCCGCAGCGATCGCATCCATGGCCTCCGCGACCGGCTGCAGTTATCATC
ATCATCATAGACACACGAAATAAAGTAATCAGATTATCAGTTAAAGCTATGTAATATTTACACCATAACC
AATCAATTAAAAAATAGATCAGTTTAAAGAAAGATCAAAGCTCAAAAAAATAAAAAGAGAAAAGGGTCCT
AACCAAGAAAATGAAGGAGAAAAACTAGAAATTTACCTGCAGAACAGCGGGCAGTTCGGTTTCAGGCAGG
TCTTGCAACGTGACACCCTGGGCACGGCGGGAGATGCAATAGGTCAGGCTCTCGCTGAATTCCCCAATGT
CAAGCACTTCCGGAATCGGGAGCGCGGCCGATGCAAAGTGCCGATAAACATAACGATCTTTGTAGAAACC
ATCGGCGCAGCTATTTACCCGCAGGACATATCCACGCCCTCCTACATCGAAGCTGAAAGCACGAGATTCT
TCGCCCTCCGAGAGCTGCATCAGGTCGGACACGCTGTCGAACTTTTCGATCAGAAACTTCTCGACAGACG
TCGCGGTGAGTTCAGGCTTTTTCATTCTTCTACCTACAAAAAAGCTCCGCACGAGGCTGCATTTGTCACA
AATCATGAAAAGAAAAACTACCGATGAACAATGCTGAGGGATTCAAATTCTACCCACAAAAAGAAGAAAG
AAAGATCTAGCACATCTAAGCCTGACGAAGCAGCAGAAATATATAAAAATATAAACCATAGTGCCCTTTT
CCCCTCTTCCTGATCTTGTTTAGCATGGCGGAAATTTTAAACCCCCCATCATCTCCCCCAACAACGGCGG
ATCGCAGATCTACATCCGAGAGCCCCATTCCCCGCGAGATCCGGGCCGGATCCACGCCGGCGAGAGCCCC
AGCCGCGAGATCCCGCCCCTCCCGCGCACCGATCTGGGCGCGCACGAAGCCGCCTCTCGCCCACCCAAAC
TACCAAGGCCAAAGATCGACACCGACACGGAAAAAAAAAACGGAGAAAGAAAGAGGAGAGGGGCGGGGTG
GTTACCGGCGCGGCGGCGGCGGAGGGGGAGGGGGGAGGAGCTCGTCGTCCGGCAGCGAGGGGGGAGGAGG
TGGAGGTGGTGGTGGTGGTGGTGGTAGGGTTGGGGGGATGGGAGGAGAGGGGGGGGTATGTATATAGTGG
CGATGGGGGGCGTTTCTTTGGAAGCGGAGGGAGGGCCGGCCTCGTCGCTGGCTCGCGATCCTCCTCGCGT
TTCCGGCCCCCACGACCCGGACCCACCTGCTGTTTTTTCTTTTTCTTTTTTTTCTTTCTTTTTTTTTTTT
TGGCTGCGAGTCGTGCGGTGCGTGCGGACAACTCACGGTGATAGTGGGGGGGTGTGGAGACTATTGTCCA
GTTGGCTGGACTGGGGTGGGTTGGGTTGGGTTGGGTTGGGCTGGGCTTGCTATGGATCGTGGATAGCACT
TTGGGCTTTAGGAACTTTAGGGGTTGTTTTTGTAAATGTTTTGAGTCTAAGTTTATCTTTTATTTTTACT
AGAAAAAATACCCATGCGCTGCAACGGGGGAAAGCTATTTTAATCTTATTATTGTTCATTGTGAGAATTC
GCCTGAATATATATTTTTCTCAAAAATTATGTCAAATTAGCATATAGGTTTTTTTAAAGATATTTCTTAT
ACAAATCCCTCTGTATTTACAAAAGCAAACGAACTTAAAACCCGACTCAAATACAGATATGCATTTCCAA
AAGCGAATAAACTTAAAAACCAATTCATACAAAAATGACGTATCAAAGTACCGACAAAAACATCCTCAAT
TTTTATAATAGTAGAAAAGAGTAAATTTCACTTTGGGCCACCTTTTATTACCGATATTTTACTTTATACC
ACCTTTTAACTGATGTTTTCACTTTTGACCAGGTAATCTTACCTTTGTTTTATTTTGGACTATCCCGACT
CTCTTCTCAAGCATATGAATGACCCTCCGCAAGAATTCAAGCTTAGCGTCGATCTAGTAACATAGATGAC
ACCGCGCGCGATAATTTATCCTAGTTTGCGCGCTATATTTTGTTTTCTATCGCGTATTAAATGTATAATT
GCGGGACTCTAATCATAAAAACCCATCTCATAAATAACGTCATGCATTACATGTTAATTATTACATGCTT
AACGTAATTCAACAGAAATTATATGATAATCATCGCAAGACCGGCAACAGGATTCAATCTTAAGAAACTT
TATTGCCAAATGTTTGAACGATCTGCTTGACAAGCTTATTTCCACCATGGGTTCTCGCCGGTCCTGAAGT
CGGTTTCGACCCACGGGACGAACACGACCTTGCCATCATCAACGTCAGCATGAACCAGGGCCAGCGACAG
GGGAGCAGGTCCACGGACAACCTTGCCCTGGTTGTTGTACTGGGATCCATGGCAAGGGCAAAGGAACTTG
TTCTCGGCGGTGTTAAACGGCACGACGCAGCCAAGGTGGGTGCAGACCGCGTTGATCCCGTAGGTGGCGA
GGGTCTTGTCGGCCTCCACGACGAGGTACGTCGGATCACCCTTGAGTCCCTGTGCGAGCGTGCGGTCGTT
GGGGCCGTGCGTCTTGAGCCATTCCTCGACGAGGATGTCGTTGCCGAGCTTGTCCTTGGCGACGGTCCCG
CCGGTGTTGCTCCCGGAGCCGGCGGGGACGAGGAAGGAGCCGTAGGGGACGAGCATGCCGAAGGTGGGGA
GCGAGATGGCGCCCAGCAGGAGGAGGTTCATCAGCTCCCTCTTACTCATGTCCGGGACGCGGTCGGCGGA
GATGCTGCCGGCCATGCACGTGATGTTCCTCGGGATGCGCTCCCGGGCGAAGCCCAGGCCCCTGACCGGC
TTGCCCAGCGAAGGAAGGGGCCGGCAGAGCCGAGTGGGGTTGGAGGCGGTGGAGAGCGCGGTGGAAGCCA
TTCTGCAGAAGTAACACCAAACAACAGGGTGAGCATCGACAAAAGAAACAGTACCAAGCAAATAAATAGC
GTATGAAGGCAGGGCTAAAAAAATCCACATATAGCTGCTGCATATGCCATCATCCAAGTATATCAAGATC
AAAATAATTATAAAACATACTTGTTTATTATAATAGATAGGTACTCAAGGTTAGAGCATATGAATAGATG
CTGCATATGCCATCATGTATATGCATCAGTAAAACCCACATCAACATGTATACCTATCCTAGATCGATAT
TTCCATCCATCTTAAACTCGTAACTATGAAGATGTATGACACACACATACAGTTCCAAAATTAATAAATA
CACCAGGTAGTTTGAAACAGTATTCTACTCCGATCTAGAACGAATGAACGACCGCCCAACCACACCACAT
CATCACAACCAAGCGAACAAAAAGCATCTCTGTATATGCATCAGTAAAACCCGCATCAACATGTATACCT
ATCCTAGATCGATATTTCCATCCATCATCTTCAATTCGTAACTATGAATATGTATGGCACACACATACAG
ATCCAAAATTAATAAATCCACCAGGTAGTTTGAAACAGAATTAATTCTACTCCGATCTAGAACGACCGCC
CAACCAGACCACATCATCACAACCAAGACAAAAAAAAGCATGAAAAGATGACCCGACAAACAAGTGCACG
GCATATATTGAAATAAAGGAAAAGGGCAAACCAAACCCTATGCAACGAAACAAAAAAAATCATGAAATCG
ATCCCGTCTGCGGAACGGCTAGAGCCATCCCAGGATTCCCCAAAGAGAAACACTGGCAAGTTAGCAATCA
GAACGTGTCTGACGTACAGGTCGCATCCGTGTACGAACGCTAGCAGCACGGATCTAACACAAACACGGAT
CTAACACAAACATGAACAGAAGTAGAACTACCGGGCCCTAACCATGGACCGGAACGCCGATCTAGAGAAG
GTAGAGAGGGGGGGGGGGGGAGGACGAGCGGCGTACCTTGAAGCGGAGGTGCCGACGGGTGGATTTGGGG
GAGATCTGGTTGTGTGTGTGTGCGCTCCGAACAACACGAGGTTGGGGAAAGAGGGTGTGGAGGGGGTGTC
TATTTATTACGGCGGGCGAGGAAGGGAAAGCGAAGGAGCGGTGGGAAAGGAATCCCCCGTAGCTGCCGGT
GCCGTGAGAGGAGGAGGAGGCCGCCTGCCGTGCCGGCTCACGTCTGCCGCTCCGCCACGCAATTTCTGGA
TGCCGACAGCGGAGCAAGTCCAACGGTGGAGCGGAACTCTCGAGAGGGGTCCAGAGGCAGCGACAGAGAT
GCCGTGCCGTCTGCTTCGCTTGGCCCGACGCGACGCTGCTGGTTCGCTGGTTGGTGTCCGTTAGACTCGT
CGACGGCGTTTAACAGGCTGGCATTATCTACTCGAAACAAGAAAAATGTTTCCTTAGTTTTTTTAATTTC
TTAAAGGGTATTTGTTTAATTTTTAGTCACTTTATTTTATTCTATTTTATATCTAAATTATTAAATAAAA
AAACTAAAATAGAGTTTTAGTTTTCTTAATTTAGAGGCTAAAATAGAATAAAATAGATGTACTAAAAAAA
TTAGTCTATAAAAACCATTAACCCTAAACCCTAAATGGATGTACTAATAAAATGGATGAAGTATTATATA
GGTGAAGCTATTTGCAAAAAAAAAGGAGAACACATGCACACTAAAAAGATAAAACTGTAGAGTCCTGTTG
TCAAAATACTCAATTGTCCTTTAGACCATGTCTAACTGTTCATTTATATGATTCTCTAAAACACTGATAT
TATTGTAGTACTATAGATTATATTATTCGTAGAGTAAAGTTTAAATATATGTATAAAGATAGATAAACTG
CACTTCAAACAAGTGTGACAAAAAAAATATGTGGTAATTTTTTATAACTTAGACATGCAATGCTCATTAT
CTCTAGAGAGGGGCACGACCGGGTCACGCTGCACTGCAGCTCCACTAGAGGATGCACATGTGACCGAGGG
ACACGAAGTGATCCGTTTAAACTATCAGTGTTTGACAGGATATATTGGCGGGTAAACCTAAGAGAAAAGA
GCGTTTATTAGAATAATCGGATATTTAAAAGGGCGTGAAAAGGTTTATCCGTTCGTCCATTTGTATGTGC
CAGCCGTGCGGCTGCATGAAATCCTGGCCGGTTTGTCTGATGCCAAGCTGGCGGCCTGGCCGGCCAGCTT
GGCCGCTGAAGAAACCGAGCGCCGCCGTCTAAAAAGGTGATGTGTATTTGAGTAAAACAGCTTGCGTCAT
GCGGTCGCTGCGTATATGATGCGATGAGTAAATAAACAAATACGCAAGGGGAACGCATGAAGGTTATCGC
TGTACTTAACCAGAAAGGCGGGTCAGGCAAGACGACCATCGCAACCCATCTAGCCCGCGCCCTGCAACTC
GCCGGGGCCGATGTTCTGTTAGTCGATTCCGATCCCCAGGGCAGTGCCCGCGATTGGGCGGCCGTGCGGG
AAGATCAACCGCTAACCGTTGTCGGCATCGACCGCCCGACGATTGACCGCGACGTGAAGGCCATCGGCCG
GCGCGACTTCGTAGTGATCGACGGAGCGCCCCAGGCGGCGGACTTGGCTGTGTCCGCGATCAAGGCAGCC
GACTTCGTGCTGATTCCGGTGCAGCCAAGCCCTTACGACATATGGGCCACCGCCGACCTGGTGGAGCTGG
TTAAGCAGCGCATTGAGGTCACGGATGGAAGGCTACAAGCGGCCTTTGTCGTGTCGCGGGCGATCAAAGG
CACGCGCATCGGCGGTGAGGTTGCCGAGGCGCTGGCCGGGTACGAGCTGCCCATTCTTGAGTCCCGTATC
ACGCAGCGCGTGAGCTACCCAGGCACTGCCGCCGCCGGCACAACCGTTCTTGAATCAGAACCCGAGGGCG
ACGCTGCCCGCGAGGTCCAGGCGCTGGCCGCTGAAATTAAATCAAAACTCATTTGAGTTAATGAGGTAAA
GAGAAAATGAGCAAAAGCACAAACACGCTAAGTGCCGGCCGTCCGAGCGCACGCAGCAGCAAGG
Features (pLannotate 1.2.2; 17 found; start..end, strand, type, name):
    351..1424    +  CDS            pVS1 RepA: replication protein from the Pseudomonas plasmid pVS1 (Heeb et al., 2000)
   1490..1684    +  rep_origin     pVS1 oriV: origin of replication for the Pseudomonas plasmid pVS1 (Heeb et al., 2000)
   1746..1850    +  promoter       AmpR promoter: bla
   1851..2645    +  CDS            KanR: aminoglycoside phosphotransferase; aphA-3; confers resistance to kanamycin
   2816..3404    +  rep_origin     ori: high-copy-number ColE1/pMB1/pBR322/pUC origin of replication
   3540..3564    +  misc_feature   LB T-DNA repeat: left border repeat from nopaline C58 T-DNA
   3655..3907    -  terminator     NOS terminator: nopaline synthase terminator and poly(A) signal
   3920..4612    -  CDS            HygR (fragment): aminoglycoside phosphotransferase from E. coli confers resistance to hygromycin
   4607..4796    -  intron         cat1 intron: castor bean catalase intron, modified
   4797..5135    -  CDS            HygR (fragment): aminoglycoside phosphotransferase from E. coli; aph(4)-Ia; confers resistance to hygromycin
   5670..5695    -  CDS            9xHis (fragment): 9xHis affinity tag
   5696..6534    -  promoter       Act1 promoter: rice actin promoter
   6561..6813    -  terminator     NOS terminator: nopaline synthase terminator and poly(A) signal
   6832..7491    -  CDS            petC: UCRIA_ORYSJ - Experimental evidence at protein level: Swiss-Prot protein existence level 1. Component of the cytochrome b6-f complex, which mediates electron transfer between photosystem II (PSII) and photosystem I (PSI), cyclic electron flow around PSI, and state transitions. From Oryza sativa subsp. japonica (Rice).
   7493..9489    -  promoter       Ubi promoter: maize polyubiquitin gene promoter
   9553..9577    +  misc_feature   RB T-DNA repeat: right border repeat from nopaline C58 T-DNA
   9857..10486   +  CDS            pVS1 StaA: stability protein from the Pseudomonas plasmid pVS1 (Heeb et al., 2000)
