[The description below was written by a language model from this plasmid's Addgene catalogue record and pLannotate feature annotations shown in this document.]
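Description:
p230-pOsAct1::hpt-pZmUbi::BdPetC is a binary T-DNA plant expression vector built on the Golden Gate-compatible pAGM4723 backbone and intended for Agrobacterium-mediated transformation. Outside the T-DNA borders it carries a high-copy ColE1/pUC-type origin for propagation in E. coli, together with the pVS1 replication functions (RepA, oriV and the StaA stability protein) that allow stable maintenance in Agrobacterium. A kanamycin resistance gene (aphA-3) driven by the bla promoter provides bacterial selection. The catalogue lists a total size of 10,709 bp, whereas the annotated sequencing result is 10,564 nt, so the two records differ slightly in length.

Between the nopaline-type left and right border repeats sit two expression cassettes in the same orientation, each ending in a NOS terminator. Next to the left border, the rice actin (Act1) promoter drives the hygromycin phosphotransferase gene (hpt). Its coding sequence is interrupted by a modified castor bean catalase intron, which restricts functional expression to plant cells and gives hygromycin selection of transformants. A short fragment annotated as a 9xHis tag just downstream of the Act1 promoter is probably an incidental sequence match rather than a designed tag.

Next to the right border, the maize polyubiquitin promoter drives the roughly 660 bp PetC coding sequence from Brachypodium distachyon, codon-modified to remove sites that would interfere with Golden Gate assembly. The automated annotation labels this CDS by homology to the rice protein. PetC encodes the Rieske FeS subunit of the cytochrome b6f complex, which carries electrons between photosystems II and I. The construct was made to overexpress Rieske FeS, and the associated study used this approach to test effects on C4 photosynthesis in Setaria viridis.
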