Addgene plasmid #129649: p230-pOsAct1::hpt-pZmUbi::BdPetC
Purpose: Rieske FeS overexpression
Depositing lab: Susanne von Caemmerer. Depositing organization: Australian National University. Publication: Overexpression of the Rieske FeS protein of the Cytochrome b 6 f complex increases C4 photosynthesis in Setaria viridis. Ermakova M, Lopez-Calcagno PE, Raines CA, Furbank RT, von Caemmerer S. Commun Biol. 2019 Aug 16;2:314. doi: 10.1038/s42003-019-0561-9. eCollection 2019. PubMed 31453378.
Backbone
  Vector backbone: pAGM4723
  Total vector size (bp): 10709
  Vector type: Plant Expression
  Selectable markers: Hygromycin
Growth in bacteria
  Bacterial resistance: Kanamycin, 50 μg/mL
  Growth temperature: 37°C
  Growth strain: DH5alpha
  Copy number: High Copy
Gene/Insert
  Gene/Insert name: CDS of PetC gene encoding for the Rieske FeS subunit
  Species: Brachypodium distachyon
  Insert size (bp): 663
  Mutation: Codon modified for Golden Gate
  GenBank ID: BRADI_1g24980v3
  Promoter: pZmUbi
  Cloning method: Unknown
  Sequencing primers: 5′ TATTTCCACCATGGGTTCTCGC
Terms and licenses: Academic/Nonprofit Terms; Industry Terms: Not Available to Industry
How to cite: p230-pOsAct1::hpt-pZmUbi::BdPetC was a gift from Susanne von Caemmerer (Addgene plasmid # 129649 ; http://n2t.net/addgene:129649 ; RRID:Addgene_129649)
